>Addgene plasmid #205079 | T7RNAP Cyslight V166C | addgene full sequence | sequence record 405325 | Addgene NGS Result
CTGCTGCCCATGGTATATCTCCTTCTTAAAGTTAAACAAAATTATTTCTAGAGTCGACCTGCAGGCATGC
AAGCTTGGCGTAATCATGGTCATAGCTGTTTCCTGTGTGAAATTGTTATCCGCTCACAATTCCACACAAC
ATACGAGCCGGAAGCATAAAGTGTAAAGCCTGGGGTGCCTAATGAGTGAGCTAACTCACATTAATTGCGT
TGCGCTCACTGCCCGCTTTCCAGTCGGGAAACCTGTCGTGCCAGCTGCCTCGCGCGTTTCGGTGATGACG
GTGAAAACCTCTGACACATGCAGCTCCCGGAGACGGTCACAGCTTGTCTGTAAGCGGATGCCGGGAGCAG
ACAAGCCCGTCAGGGCGCGTCAGCGGGTGTTGGCGGGTGTCGGGGCGCAGCCATGACCCAGTCACGTAGC
GATAGCGGAGTGTATACTGGCTTAACTATGCGGCATCAGAGCAGATTGTACTGAGAGTGCACCATATGCG
GTGTGAAATACCGCACAGATGCGTAAGGAGAAAATACCGCATCAGGCGCTCTTCCGCTTCCTCGCTCACT
GACTCGCTGCGCTCGGTCGTTCGGCTGCGGCGAGCGGTATCAGCTCACTCAAAGGCGGTAATACGGTTAT
CCACAGAATCAGGGGATAACGCAGGAAAGAACATGTGAGCAAAAGGCCAGCAAAAGGCCAGGAACCGTAA
AAAGGCCGCGTTGCTGGCGTTTTTCCATAGGCTCCGCCCCCCTGACGAGCATCACAAAAATCGACGCTCA
AGTCAGAGGTGGCGAAACCCGACAGGACTATAAAGATACCAGGCGTTTCCCCCTGGAAGCTCCCTCGTGC
GCTCTCCTGTTCCGACCCTGCCGCTTACCGGATACCTGTCCGCCTTTCTCCCTTCGGGAAGCGTGGCGCT
TTCTCATAGCTCACGCTGTAGGTATCTCAGTTCGGTGTAGGTCGTTCGCTCCAAGCTGGGCTGTGTGCAC
GAACCCCCCGTTCAGCCCGACCGCTGCGCCTTATCCGGTAACTATCGTCTTGAGTCCAACCCGGTAAGAC
ACGACTTATCGCCACTGGCAGCAGCCACTGGTAACAGGATTAGCAGAGCGAGGTATGTAGGCGGTGCTAC
AGAGTTCTTGAAGTGGTGGCCTAACTACGGCTACACTAGAAGGACAGTATTTGGTATCTGCGCTCTGCTG
AAGCCAGTTACCTTCGGAAAAAGAGTTGGTAGCTCTTGATCCGGCAAACAAACCACCGCTGGTAGCGGTG
GTTTTTTTGTTTGCAAGCAGCAGATTACGCGCAGAAAAAAAGGATCTCAAGAAGATCCTTTGATCTTTTC
TACGGGGTCTGACGCTCAGTGGAACGAAAACTCACGTTAAGGGATTTTGGTCATGAGATTATCAAAAAGG
ATCTTCACCTAGATCCTTTTAAATTAAAAATGAAGTTTTAAATCAATCTAAAGTATATATGAGTAAACTT
GGTCTGACAGTTACCAATGCTTAATCAGTGAGGCACCTATCTCAGCGATCTGTCTATTTCGTTCATCCAT
AGTTGCCTGACTCCCCGTCGTGTAGATAACTACGATACGGGAGGGCTTACCATCTGGCCCCAGTGCTGCA
ATGATACCGCGAGACCCACGCTCACCGGCTCCAGATTTATCAGCAATAAACCAGCCAGCCGGAAGGGCCG
AGCGCAGAAGTGGTCCTGCAACTTTATCCGCCTCCATCCAGTCTATTAATTGTTGCCGGGAAGCTAGAGT
AAGTAGTTCGCCAGTTAATAGTTTGCGCAACGTTGTTGCCATTGCTGCAGGCATCGTGGTGTCACGCTCG
TCGTTTGGTATGGCTTCATTCAGCTCCGGTTCCCAACGATCAAGGCGAGTTACATGATCCCCCATGTTGT
GCAAAAAAGCGGTTAGCTCCTTCGGTCCTCCGATCGTTGTCAGAAGTAAGTTGGCCGCAGTGTTATCACT
CATGGTTATGGCAGCACTGCATAATTCTCTTACTGTCATGCCATCCGTAAGATGCTTTTCTGTGACTGGT
GAGTACTCAACCAAGTCATTCTGAGAATAGTGTATGCGGCGACCGAGTTGCTCTTGCCCGGCGTCAACAC
GGGATAATACCGCGCCACATAGCAGAACTTTAAAAGTGCTCATCATTGGAAAACGTTCTTCGGGGCGAAA
ACTCTCAAGGATCTTACCGCTGTTGAGATCCAGTTCGATGTAACCCACTCGTGCACCCAACTGATCTTCA
GCATCTTTTACTTTCACCAGCGTTTCTGGGTGAGCAAAAACAGGAAGGCAAAATGCCGCAAAAAAGGGAA
TAAGGGCGACACGGAAATGTTGAATACTCATACTCTTCCTTTTTCAATATTATTGAAGCATTTATCAGGG
TTATTGTCTCATGAGCGGATACATATTTGAATGTATTTAGAAAAATAAACAAATAGGGGTTCCGCGCACA
TTTCCCCGAAAAGTGCCACCTGACGTCTAAGAAACCATTATTATCATGACATTAACCTATAAAAATAGGC
GTATCACGAGGCCCTTTCGTCTTCAAGAATTCTCATGTTTGACAGCTTATCATCGATAAGCTTTAATGCG
GTAGTTTATCACAGTTAAATTGCTAACGCAGTCAGGCACCGTGTATGAAATCTAACAATGCGCTCATCGT
CATCCTCGGCACCGTCACCCTGGATGCTGTAGGCATAGGCTTGGTTATGCCGGTACTGCCGGGCCTCTTG
CGGGATATCGTCCATTCCGACAGCATCGCCAGTCACTATGGCGTGCTGCTAGCGCTATATGCGTTGATGC
AATTTCTATGCGCACCCGTTCTCGGAGCACTGTCCGACCGCTTTGGCCGCCGCCCAGTCCTGCTCGCTTC
GCTACTTGGAGCCACTATCGACTACGCGATCATGGCGACCACACCCGTCCTGTGGATCCGGAGTCGTATT
GATTTGGCGTTACGCGAACGCGAAGTCCGACTCTAAGATGTCACGGAGGTTCAAGTTACCTTTAGCCGGA
AGTGCTGGCATTTTGTCCAATTGAGACTCGTGCAACTGGTCAGCGAACTGGTCGTAGAAATCAGCCAGTA
CATCGCTAGACTCATATGTGTCAACCATAGTTTCGCGCACTGCTTTGAACAGGTTCGCAGCGTCAGCCGG
AATGGTACCGAAGGAGTCGTGAATCAGTGCAAAAGATTCGATTCCGTACTTCTCGTGTGCCCACACTACA
GTCTTACGAAGGTGGCTACCGTCTTGGCTGTGTACAAAGTTAGGAGCGATACCAGACTCCTGTTTGTGTG
CATCAATCTCGCTATCTTTGTTGGTGTTAATGGTAGGCTGTAAGCGGAACTGACCGAGGAACATCAGGTT
CAAGCGCGTCTGAATAGGCTTCTTGTATTCCTGCCACACAGGGAAACCATCAGGAGTTACCCAATGCACA
GCGCTACGCTTGCGAAGAATCTCTCCAGTCTTCTTATCTTTGACCTCAGCAGCCAGCAGCTTAGCAGCAG
ACTTAAGCCAGTTCATTGCTTCAACCGCAGCTACCACCGTCACGCTCACAGATTCCCAAATCAGCTTAGC
CATGTATCCAGCAGCCTGATTCGGCTGAGTGAACATCAGACCCTTGCCGGAATCAATAGCTGGCTGAATG
GTATCTTCCAGCACTTGTTGACGGAAGCCGAACTCTTTGGACCCGTAAGCCAGCGTCATGACTGAACGCT
TAGTCACACTGCGAGTAACACCGTAAGCCAGCCATTGACCAGCCAGTGCCTTAGTGCCCAGCTTGACTTT
CTCAGAGATTTCACCAGTGTTCTCATCGGTCACGGTAACTACTTCGTTATCGGTCCCATTGATTGCGTCT
GCTTGTAGAATCTCGTTGACTTTCTTAGCAACAATCCCGTAGATGTCCTGAACGGTTTCACTAGGAAGCA
AGTTAACCGCGCGACCACCTACCTCATCTCGGAGCATCGCGGAGAAGTGCTGGATGCCAGAGCAAGACCC
GTCAAACGCCAGCGGAAGGGAGCTGTTATAGCTCAGGCCGTGGTGCTGTACCCCAGCGTACTCAAAGCTG
AACGCAAGGAAGCTGAACGGAGAATCTTGCTCAGCCCACCAAGTGTTCTCCAGTGGAGACTTAGCGCAAG
CCATGATGTTCTCGTGGTTTTCCTCAATGAACTTGATGCGCTCAGGGAACGGAACCTTATCGACACCCGC
ACAGTTTGCACCGTGGATTTTCAGCCAGTAGTAACCTTCCTTACCGATTGGTTTACCTTTCGCCAGCGTA
AGCAGTCCTTTGGTCATATCGTTACCTTGCGGGTTGAACATTGACACAGCGTAAACACGACCGCGCCAGT
CCATGTTGTAAGGGAACCAGATGGCCTTATGGTTAGCAAACTTATTGGCTTGCTCAAGCATGAACTCAAG
GCTGATACGGCGAGACTTGCGAGCCTTGTCCTTGCGGTACACAGCAGCGGCAGCACGTTTCCACGCGGTG
AGAGCCTCAGGATTCATGTCGATGTCTTCCGGTTTCATCGGGAGTTCTTCACGCTCAATCGCAGGGATGT
CCTCGACCGGGCTATGCTTCCACTTGGTGATTACGTTGGCGACCGCTAGGACTTTCTTGTTGATTTTCCA
TGCGGTGTTTTGCGCAATGTTAATCGCTTTGTACACCTCAGGCATGTAAACGTCTTCGTAGCGCATCAGT
GCTTTCTTACTGTGAGTACGCACCAGCGCCAGAGGACGACGACCGTTAGCCCAATAGCCACCACCAGTAA
TGCCAGTCCACGGCTTAGGAGGAACTACGCAAGGTTGGAACATCGGAGAGATGCCAGCCAGCGCACCTGC
ACGGGTTGCGATAGCCTCAGCGTATTCAGGTGCGAGTTCGATAGTCTCAGAGTCTTGACCTACTACGCCA
GCATTTTGGCGGTGTAAGCTAACCATTCCGGTTGACTCAATGAGCATCTCGATGCAGCGTACTCCTACAT
GAATAGAGTCTTCCTTATGCCACGAAGACCACGCCTCGCCACCGAGTAGACCCTTAGAGAGCATGTCAGC
CTCGACAACTTGCATAAATGCTTTCTTGTAGACGTGCCCTACGCGCTTGTTGAGTTGTTCCTCAACGTTT
TTCTTGAAGTGCTTAGCTTCAAGGTCACGGATACGACCGAAGCGAGCCTCGTCCTCAATGGCCCGACCGA
TTGCGCTTGCTACAGCCTGAACGGTTGTATTGTCAGCACTGGTTAGGCTAGCCAGAGTGGTCTTAATGGT
GATGTACGCTACGGCTTCCGGCTTGATTTCTTGCAGGAACTGGAAGGCTGTCGGGCGCTTGCCGCGCTTA
GCTTTCACTTCCTCAAACCAGTCGTTGATGCGTGCAATCATCTTAGGGAGTAGGGTAGTGATGAGAGGCT
TGGCGGCAGCGTTATCCGCAACCTCACCAGCTTTAAGTTGACGCTCAAACATCTTGCGGAAGCGTGCTTC
ACCCATCTCGTAAGACTCATGCTCAAGGGCCAACTGTTCGCGAGCTAAACGCTCACCGTAATGGTCAGCC
AGAGTGTTGAACGGGATAGCAGCCAGTTCGATGTCAGAGAAGTCGTTCTTAGCGATGTTAATCGTGTTCA
TCTCGAGCATATGGCTGCCGCGCGGCACCAGGCCGCTGCTGTGATGATGATGATGATGG
Features (pLannotate 1.2.2; 16 found; start..end, strand, type, name):
     18..40      -  RBS            RBS: efficient ribosome binding site from bacteriophage T7 gene 10 (Olins and Rangwala, 1989)
     47..76      +  misc_feature   MCS (fragment): pUC18/19 multiple cloning site
    113..129     -  protein_bind   lac operator: The lac repressor binds to the lac operator to inhibit transcription in E. coli. This inhibition can be relieved by adding lactose or isopropyl-β-D-thiogalactopyranoside (IPTG). lac repressor encoded by lacI
    137..167     -  promoter       lac promoter: promoter for the E. coli lac operon
    182..203     -  protein_bind   CAP binding site: CAP binding activates transcription in the presence of cAMP. E. coli catabolite activator protein
    216..258     -  CDS            lacI (fragment): lac repressor; lacI; The lac repressor binds to the lac operator to inhibit transcription in E. coli. This inhibition can be relieved by adding lactose or isopropyl-β-D-thiogalactopyranoside (IPTG).
    252..294     +  CDS            rop (fragment): Rop protein, which maintains plasmids at low copy number; rop
    396..536     +  misc_feature   bom: basis of mobility region from pBR322
    722..1310    -  rep_origin     ori: high-copy-number ColE1/pMB1/pBR322/pUC origin of replication
   1481..2341    -  CDS            AmpR: β-lactamase; bla; confers resistance to ampicillin, carbenicillin, and related antibiotics
   2342..2446    -  promoter       AmpR promoter: bla
   2559..2587    +  promoter       tet promoter: E. coli promoter for tetracycline efflux protein gene
   2635..2929    +  CDS            TcR (fragment): tetracycline efflux protein; tet; confers resistance to tetracycline
   2953..5601    -  CDS            RPOL_BPT7: Experimental evidence at protein level: Swiss-Prot protein existence level 1. Highly processive DNA-dependent RNA polymerase that catalyzes the transcription of class II and class III viral genes. Recognizes a specific promoter sequence and enters first into an 'abortive phase' where very short transcripts are synthesized and released before proceeding to the processive transcription of long RNA chains. Unwinds the double-stranded DNA to expose the coding strand for templating. Participates in the initiation of viral DNA replication presumably by making primers accessible to the DNA polymerase
   5614..5631    -  CDS            thrombin site: thrombin recognition and cleavage site
   5642..5658    -  CDS            capTEV™ (fragment): composite tag for in vivo biotinylation, TEV protease cleavage, and 6xHis tagging
