[The description below was written by a language model from this plasmid's Addgene catalogue record and pLannotate feature annotations shown in this document.]
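Description:
T7RNAP Cyslight V166C is a pBR322-based bacterial expression plasmid of about 5.7 kb for producing an engineered form of bacteriophage T7 RNA polymerase in E. coli. It replicates from the ColE1/pMB1-type origin and retains the pBR322 bom mobility region. The catalogue lists it as low copy, although only a short fragment of rop is annotated. Selection is by ampicillin through the bla gene and its native promoter. The tet promoter and a truncated piece of the tetracycline resistance gene remain as non-functional backbone remnants, consistent with the insert having displaced the rest of that gene.

The payload is the full-length T7 RNA polymerase coding sequence (gene 1, T7p07) on the reverse strand. On the circular map, it lies downstream of a lac promoter with its CAP binding site and lac operator, followed by the efficient phage T7 gene 10 ribosome binding site, an arrangement that suggests lactose- or IPTG-responsive expression. Only a fragment of lacI is present, so repression would depend on the host. Immediately upstream of the polymerase, the annotation detects a thrombin cleavage site and a short match to a His-tag-containing composite tag, which suggests a cleavable N-terminal affinity tag, though the record does not describe it explicitly.

The "Cyslight" polymerase carries six cysteine-to-serine substitutions (C125S, C347S, C510S, C515S, C530S, C723S) plus a new cysteine at position 166 (V166C). The stated purpose is simply T7 RNA polymerase protein expression. Reduced-cysteine variants with one introduced cysteine are commonly used for site-specific thiol labelling, but the record does not give this application.
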