Addgene plasmid #205079: T7RNAP Cyslight V166C
Purpose: T7RNAP protein expression
Depositing lab: Smita Patel. Depositing organization: Rutgers, The State University of New Jersey.
Backbone
  Vector backbone: pBR322
  Vector type: Bacterial Expression
Growth in bacteria
  Bacterial resistance: Ampicillin, 100 μg/mL
  Growth temperature: 37°C
  Growth strain: DH5alpha
  Copy number: Low Copy
Gene/Insert
  Gene/Insert name: T7RNAP Cyslight V166C
  Species: Bacteriophage T7
  Mutation: C125S, C347S, C510S, C515S, C530S, C723S V166C
  Entrez Gene: T7p07 (a.k.a. T7p07)
  Cloning method: Unknown
Terms and licenses: Academic/Nonprofit Terms; Industry Terms: Not Available to Industry
How to cite: T7RNAP Cyslight V166C was a gift from Smita Patel (Addgene plasmid # 205079 ; http://n2t.net/addgene:205079 ; RRID:Addgene_205079)
